Addgene plasmid #208675: pDisplay-GRAB_NPY1.0
Purpose: Expresses the genetically-encoded fluorescent neuropeptide Y (NPY) sensor GRAB_NPY1.0 in mammalian cells
Depositing lab: Yulong Li. Depositing organization: Peking University. Publication: A tool kit of highly selective and sensitive genetically encoded neuropeptide sensors. Wang H, Qian T, Zhao Y, Zhuo Y, Wu C, Osakada T, Chen P, Chen Z, Ren H, Yan Y, Geng L, Fu S, Mei L, Li G, Wu L, Jiang Y, Qian W, Zhang L, Peng W, Xu M, Hu J, Jiang M, Chen L, Tang C, Zhu Y, Lin D, Zhou JN, Li Y. Science. 2023 Nov 17;382(6672):eabq8173. doi: 10.1126/science.abq8173. Epub 2023 Nov 17. PubMed 37972184.
Backbone
  Vector backbone: pDisplay
  Backbone manufacturer: Invitrogen
  Backbone size w/o insert (bp): 6546
  Vector type: Mammalian Expression
Growth in bacteria
  Bacterial resistance: Ampicillin, 100 μg/mL
  Growth temperature: 37°C
  Growth strain: DH5alpha
  Copy number: High Copy
Gene/Insert
  Gene/Insert name: GPCR activation based neuropeptide Y (NPY) sensor GRAB_NPY1.0 (alt names: GRAB_NPY1.0; NPY1.0)
  Species: H. sapiens (human)
  Insert size (bp): 2178
  Promoter: CMV
  Cloning method: Gibson Cloning
  Sequencing primers: 5′ ATGGGCGGTAGGCGTGTA; 3′ CCTCACATTGCCAAAAGACG
Terms and licenses: Academic/Nonprofit Terms; Industry Terms: Not Available to Industry
Depositor comments: Please visit https://www.biorxiv.org/content/10.1101/2022.03.26.485911v1 for bioRxiv preprint.
How to cite: pDisplay-GRAB_NPY1.0 was a gift from Yulong Li (Addgene plasmid # 208675 ; http://n2t.net/addgene:208675 ; RRID:Addgene_208675)
