[The description below was written by a language model from this plasmid's Addgene catalogue record and pLannotate feature annotations shown in this document.]
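Description:
pDisplay-GRAB_NPY1.0 is a mammalian expression plasmid built on the Invitrogen pDisplay backbone that expresses GRAB_NPY1.0, a genetically encoded green fluorescent sensor for neuropeptide Y (NPY). It is propagated in E. coli as a high-copy plasmid through a ColE1/pUC-type origin with ampicillin selection (AmpR, β-lactamase). An f1 origin is also present. An SV40 promoter-driven NeoR/KanR cassette with an HSV TK polyadenylation signal allows G418 selection of transfected mammalian cells.

The sensor is transcribed from the CMV enhancer/promoter, and the transcript ends at the bGH polyadenylation signal. Its open reading frame begins with the mouse Igκ leader, a signal peptide that directs the protein into the secretory pathway for delivery to the plasma membrane. The insert is catalogued as human and follows the GPCR-activation-based (GRAB) design. The annotation finds NPY receptor-like segments, matched by homology to NPY1R and to an NPY6R fragment, on either side of an EGFP-derived coding region labelled cEGFP. This layout is consistent with a fluorescent protein module embedded within an NPY receptor scaffold, so that ligand-induced conformational change alters green fluorescence.

Downstream of the sensor, an EMCV IRES2 drives translation of mCherry fused to a K-Ras fragment. This fragment is probably the C-terminal membrane-targeting motif, though the record does not say so. The resulting red signal would serve as an expression marker or reference from the same transcript. The pDisplay PDGFRβ transmembrane domain is still annotated after this cassette, but the record does not indicate whether it is translated. The plasmid is suited to transfecting cultured mammalian cells to image or characterise NPY responses.
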