Features (pLannotate 1.2.2; 25 found; start..end, strand, type, name):
     10..389     +  enhancer       CMV enhancer: human cytomegalovirus immediate early enhancer
    390..593     +  promoter       CMV promoter: human cytomegalovirus (CMV) immediate early promoter
    589..622     +  LTR            5' LTR (truncated) (fragment): truncated 5' long terminal repeat (LTR) from HIV-1
    638..656     +  promoter       T7 promoter: promoter for bacteriophage T7 RNA polymerase
    737..799     +  sig_peptide    Igκ leader: leader sequence from mouse immunoglobulin κ light chain
    801..818     +  protein_bind   attB1 (fragment): mutant version of attB; core recombination site for the Gateway® BP reaction BP Clonase™
   1220..1564    +  CDS            NPY1R: NPY1R_SHEEP - Experimental evidence at transcript level: Swiss-Prot protein existence level 2. Receptor for neuropeptide Y and peptide YY. From Ovis aries (Sheep).
   1769..2491    +  CDS            cEGFP: cEGFP is a basic (constitutively fluorescent) green fluorescent protein published in 2008, derived from Aequorea victoria.
   2516..2593    +  CDS            NPY6R (fragment): NPY6R_HUMAN - Also known as NPY1RL, Y2B. Protein uncertain: Swiss-Prot protein existence level 5. When expressed, is unable to bind pancreatic polypeptide (PP), neuropeptide Y (NPY), or peptide YY (PYY), suggesting that either it is functionally inactive or that it may have acquired a pancreatic polypeptide-independent function. From Homo sapiens (Human).
   2922..3507    +  misc_feature   IRES2: internal ribosome entry site (IRES) of the encephalomyocarditis virus (EMCV)
   3508..4215    +  CDS            mCherry: mCherry is a basic (constitutively fluorescent) red fluorescent protein published in 2004, derived from Discosoma sp.. It is reported to be a very rapidly-maturing monomer with low acid sensitivity.
   4216..4266    +  CDS            K-Ras (fragment): human small GTPase proto-oncoprotein
   4306..4452    +  CDS            PDGFRβ TM domain: transmembrane domain from platelet derived growth factor receptor beta
   4480..4704    +  polyA_signal   bGH poly(A) signal: bovine growth hormone polyadenylation signal
   4708..4726    +  promoter       SV40 promoter (fragment): SV40 enhancer and early promoter
   4836..5424    -  rep_origin     ori: high-copy-number ColE1/pMB1/pBR322/pUC origin of replication
   5646..5662    +  polyA_signal   bGH poly(A) signal (fragment): bovine growth hormone polyadenylation signal
   5753..5800    -  polyA_signal   HSV TK poly(A) signal: herpes simplex virus thymidine kinase polyadenylation signal (Cole and Stacy, 1985)
   5859..6011    -  CDS            ble (fragment): BLE_KLEPN - Experimental evidence at protein level: Swiss-Prot protein existence level 1. Binding protein with a strong affinity to the bleomycin family of antibiotics. Binds to CL990; an antimitotic-antibiotic compound. From Klebsiella pneumoniae.
   6032..6826    -  CDS            NeoR/KanR: aminoglycoside phosphotransferase from Tn5; aph(3')-II (or nptII); confers resistance to neomycin, kanamycin, and G418 (Geneticin®)
   6861..7214    -  promoter       SV40 promoter: SV40 enhancer and early promoter
   7216..7233    -  promoter       AmpR promoter (fragment): bla
   7274..8134    -  CDS            AmpR: β-lactamase; bla; confers resistance to ampicillin, carbenicillin, and related antibiotics
   8135..8239    -  promoter       AmpR promoter: bla
   8266..8694    +  rep_origin     f1 ori (sequence partly withheld): f1 bacteriophage origin of replication; arrow indicates direction of (+) strand synthesis
>Addgene plasmid #208675 | pDisplay-GRAB_NPY1.0 | addgene full sequence | sequence record 411121 | Addgene NGS Result
GCGCGCGTTGACATTGATTATTGACTAGTTATTAATAGTAATCAATTACGGGGTCATTAGTTCATAGCCC
ATATATGGAGTTCCGCGTTACATAACTTACGGTAAATGGCCCGCCTGGCTGACCGCCCAACGACCCCTGC
CCATTGACGTCAATAATGACGTATGTTCCCATAGTAACGCCAATAGGGACTTTCCATTGACGTCAATGGG
TGGAGTATTTACGGTAAACTGCCCACTTGGCAGTACATCAAGTGTATCATATGCCAAGTACGCCCCCTAT
TGACGTCAATGACGGTAAATGGCCCGCCTGGCATTATGCCCAGTACATGACCTTATGGGACTTTCCTACT
TGGCAGTACATCTACGTATTAGTCATCGCTATTACCATGGTGATGCGGTTTTGGCAGTACATCAATGGGC
GTGGATAGCGGTTTGACTCACGGGGATTTCCAAGTCTCCACCCCATTGACGTCAATGGGAGTTTGTTTTG
GCACCAAAATCAACGGGACTTTCCAAAATGTCGTAACAACTCCGCCCCATTGACGCAAATGGGCGGTAGG
CGTGTACGGTGGGAGGTCTATATAAGCAGAGCTCTCTGGCTAACTAGAGAACCCACTGCTTACTGGCTTA
TCGAAATTAATACGACTCACTATAGGGAGACCCAAGCTTGGTACCGAGCTCGGATCCACTAGTAACGGCC
GCCAGTGTGCTGGAATTCGGCTTGGGGATATCCACCATGGAGACAGACACACTCCTGCTATGGGTACTGC
TGCTCTGGGTTCCAGGTTCCACTGGTGACACAAGTTTGTACAAAAAAGTTGGCACCACCGGTAATTCAAC
ATTATTTTCCCAGGTTGAAAATCATTCAGTCCACTCTAATTTCTCAGAGAAGAATGCCCAGCTTCTGGCT
TTTGAAAATGATGATTGTCATCTGCCCTTGGCCATGATATTTACCTTAGCTCTTGCTTATGGAGCTGTGA
TCATTCTTGGTGTCTCTGGAAACCTGGCCTTGATCATAATCATCTTGAAACAAAAGGAGATGAGAAATGT
TACCAACATCCTGATTGTGAACCTTTCCTTCTCAGACTTGCTTGTTGCCATCACGTGTCTCCCCTTTACA
TTTGTCTACACATTAATGGACCACTGGGTCTTCGGTGAGGCGATGTGTAAGTTGAATCCTTTTGTGCAAT
GTGTTTCAATCACTGTGTCCATTTTCTCTCTGGTTCTCATTGCTGTGGAACGACATCAGCTGATAATCAA
CCCTCGAGGGTGGAGACCAAATAATAGACATGCTTATGTAGGTATTGCTGTGATTTGGGTCCTTGCTGTG
GCTTCTTCTTTGCCTTTCCTGATCTACCAAGTAATGACTGATGAGCCGTTCCAAAATGTAACACTTGATG
CGTACAAAGACAAATACGTGTGCTTTGATCAATTTCCATCGGACTCTCATAGGTTGTCTTATACCACTCT
CCTCTTGGTGCTGCAGTATTTTGGTCCACTTTGTTTTATATTTATTTGCTACTTCAAGATATATATACGC
CTAAAAAGGAGAAACAACATGATGCCACCCAGCCGCCGGGGTCCGGACGCCGTCGCCGCGCCGCCGGGGG
GCACCGAGCGCAGGCCCAACGGTCTGGGCCCCGAGCGCAGCGCGGGCCCGGGGGGCGCAGAGGCCGAACC
GCTGCCCACCCAGCTCAACGGCGCCCCTGGCGAGCCCGCGCCGGCCGGGCCGCGCGACACCGACGCGCTG
GACCTGGAGGAGGGAGGAAACGTCTATATCAAGGCCGACAAGCAGAAGAACGGCATCAAGGCGAACTTCC
ACATCCGCCACAACATCGAGGACGGCGGCGTGCAGCTCGCCTACCACTACCAGCAGAACACCCCCATCGG
CGACGGCCCCGTGCTGCTGCCCGACAACCACTACCTGAGCGTGCAGTCCAAACTTTCGAAAGACCCCAAC
GAGAAGCGCGATCACATGGTCCTGCTGGAGTTCGTGACCGCCGCCGGGATCACTCTCGGCATGGACGAGC
TGTACAAGGGCGGTACCGGAGGGAGCATGGTGAGAAAGGGCGAGGAGCTGTTCACCGGGGTGGTGCCCAT
CCTGGTCGAGCTGGACGGCGACGTAAACGGCCACAAGTTCAGCGTGTCCGGCGAGGGTGAGGGCGATGCC
ACCGAGGGCAAGCTGACCCTGAAGTTCATCTGCACCACCGGCAAGCTGCCCGTGCCCTGGCCCACCCTCG
TGACCACCCTGACCTACGGCGTGCAGTGCTTCAGCCGCTACCCCGACCACATGAAGCAGCACGACTTCTT
CAAGTCCGCCATGCCCGAAGGCTACATCCAGGAGCGCACCATCTTCTTCAAGGACGACGGCAACTACAAG
ACCCGCGCCGAGGTGAAGTTCGAGGGCGACACCCTGGTGAACCGCATCGAGCTGAAGGGCATCGACTTCA
AGGAGGACGGCAACATCCTGGGGCACAAGCTGGAGTACAACACCGGAGCAGCAGCACGCTGGCGCGGGCG
GCAGAACGAAACCAAAAGAATCAATATCATGCTGCTCTCCATTGTGGTAGCATTTGCAGTCTGCTGGCTC
CCTCTTACCATCTTTAACACTGTGTTTGATTGGAATCATCAGATCATTGCTACCTGCAACCACAATCTGT
TATTCCTGCTCTGCCACCTCACAGCAATGATGTCCACTTGTGTCAACCCCATATTTTATGGGTTCCTGAA
CAAAAACTTCCAGAGAGACTTGCAGTTCTTCTTCAACTTTTGTGATTTCCGGTCTCGGGATGATGATTAT
GAAACAATAGCCATGTCCACGATGCACACAGATGTTTCCAAAACTTCTTTGAAGCAAGCAAGCCCAGTCG
CATTTAAAAAAATCAACAACAATGATGATAATGAAAAAATCTAAGCTAGCGCCCCTCTCCCTCCCCCCCC
CCTAACGTTACTGGCCGAAGCCGCTTGGAATAAGGCCGGTGTGCGTTTGTCTATATGTTATTTTCCACCA
TATTGCCGTCTTTTGGCAATGTGAGGGCCCGGAAACCTGGCCCTGTCTTCTTGACGAGCATTCCTAGGGG
TCTTTCCCCTCTCGCCAAAGGAATGCAAGGTCTGTTGAATGTCGTGAAGGAAGCAGTTCCTCTGGAAGCT
TCTTGAAGACAAACAACGTCTGTAGCGACCCTTTGCAGGCAGCGGAACCCCCCACCTGGCGACAGGTGCC
TCTGCGGCCAACGCCACGTGTATAAGATACACCTGCAAAGGCGGCACAACCCCAGTGCCACGTTGTGAGT
TGGATAGTTGTGGAAAGAGTCAAATGGCTCTCCTCAAGCGTATTCAACAAGGGGCTGAAGGATGCCCAGA
AGGTACCCCATTGTATGGGATCTGATCTGGGGCCTCGGTACACATGCTTTACATGTGTTTAGTCGAGGTT
AAAAAAACGTCTAGGCCCCCCGAACCACGGGGACGTGGTTTTCCTTTGAAAAACACGATGATAATATGGC
CACAACCATGGTGAGCAAGGGCGAGGAGGATAACATGGCCATCATCAAGGAGTTCATGCGCTTCAAGGTG
CACATGGAGGGCTCCGTGAACGGCCACGAGTTCGAGATCGAGGGCGAGGGCGAGGGCCGCCCCTACGAGG
GCACCCAGACCGCCAAGCTGAAGGTGACCAAGGGTGGCCCCCTGCCCTTCGCCTGGGACATCCTGTCCCC
TCAGTTCATGTACGGCTCCAAGGCCTACGTGAAGCACCCCGCCGACATCCCCGACTACTTGAAGCTGTCC
TTCCCCGAGGGCTTCAAGTGGGAGCGCGTGATGAACTTCGAGGACGGCGGCGTGGTGACCGTGACCCAGG
ACTCCTCCCTGCAGGACGGCGAGTTCATCTACAAGGTGAAGCTGCGCGGCACCAACTTCCCCTCCGACGG
CCCCGTAATGCAGAAGAAGACCATGGGCTGGGAGGCCTCCTCCGAGCGGATGTACCCCGAGGACGGCGCC
CTGAAGGGCGAGATCAAGCAGAGGCTGAAGCTGAAGGACGGCGGCCACTACGACGCTGAGGTCAAGACCA
CCTACAAGGCCAAGAAGCCCGTGCAGCTGCCCGGCGCCTACAACGTCAACATCAAGTTGGACATCACCTC
CCACAACGAGGACTACACCATCGTGGAACAGTACGAACGCGCCGAGGGCCGCCACTCCACCGGCGGCATG
GACGAGCTGTACAAGGATGGTAAAAAGAAGAAAAAGAAGTCAAAGACAAAGTGTGTAATTATGTAAGTCG
ACGAACAAAAACTCATCTCAGAAGAGGATCTGAATGCTGTGGGCCAGGACACGCAGGAGGTCATCGTGGT
GCCACACTCCTTGCCCTTTAAGGTGGTGGTGATCTCAGCCATCCTGGCCCTGGTGGTGCTCACCATCATC
TCCCTTATCATCCTCATCATGCTTTGGCAGAAGAAGCCACGTTAGGCGGCCGCTCGAGATCAGCCTCGAC
TGTGCCTTCTAGTTGCCAGCCATCTGTTGTTTGCCCCTCCCCCGTGCCTTCCTTGACCCTGGAAGGTGCC
ACTCCCACTGTCCTTTCCTAATAAAATGAGGAAATTGCATCGCATTGTCTGAGTAGGTGTCATTCTATTC
TGGGGGGTGGGGTGGGGCAGGACAGCAAGGGGGAGGATTGGGAAGACAATAGCAGGCATGCTGGGGATGC
GGTGGGCTCTATGGCTTCTGAGGCGGAAAGAACCAGTGGCGGTAATACGGTTATCCACAGAATCGGGGGA
TAACGCAGGAAAGAACATGTGAGCAAAAGGCCAGCAAAAGGCCAGGAACCGTAAAAAGGCCGCGTTGCTG
GCGTTTTTCCATAGGCTCCGCCCCCCTGACGAGCATCACAAAAATCGACGCTCAAGTCAGAGGTGGCGAA
ACCCGACAGGACTATAAAGATACCAGGCGTTTCCCCCTGGAAGCTCCCTCGTGCGCTCTCCTGTTCCGAC
CCTGCCGCTTACCGGATACCTGTCCGCCTTTCTCCCTTCGGGAAGCGTGGCGCTTTCTCATAGCTCACGC
TGTAGGTATCTCAGTTCGGTGTAGGTCGTTCGCTCCAAGCTGGGCTGTGTGCACGAACCCCCCGTTCAGC
CCGACCGCTGCGCCTTATCCGGTAACTATCGTCTTGAGTCCAACCCGGTAAGACGCGACTTATCGCCACT
GGCAGCAGCCACTGGTAACAGGATTAGCAGAGCGAGGTATGTAGGCGGTGCTACAGAGTTCTTGAAGTGG
TGGCCTAACTACGGCTACACTAGAAGAACAGTATTTGGTATCTGCGCTCTGCTGAAGCCAGTTACCTTCG
GAAAAAGAGTTGGTAGCTCTTGATCCGGCAAACAAACCACCGCTGGTAGCGGTGGTTTTTTTGTTTGCAA
GCAGCAGATTACGCGCAGAAAAAAAGGATCTCAAGAAGATCCTTTGATCTTTTCTACGGGGTCTGACGCT
CAGTGGAACGAAAACTCACGTTAAGGGATTTTGGTCATGAGATTATCAAAAAGGATCTTCACCTAGATCC
TTTTAAATTAAAAATGAAGTTTTAAATCAATCTAAAGTATATATGAGTAACCTGAGGCTATGGCAGGGCC
TGCCGCCCCGACGTTGGCTGCGAGCCCTGGGCCTTCACCCGAACTTGGGGGGTGGGGTGGGGAAAAGGAA
GAAACGCGGGCGTATTGGCCCCAATGGGGTCTCGGTGGGGTATCGACAGAGTGCCAGCCCTGGGACCGAA
CCCCGCGTTTATGAACAAACGACCCAACACCGTGCGTTTTATTCTGTCTTTTTATTGCCGTCATAGCGCG
GGTTCCTTCCGGTATTGTCTCCTTCCGTGTTTCAGTTAGCCTCCCCCTAGGGTGGGCGAAGAACTCCAGC
ATGAGATCCCCGCGCTGGAGGATCATCCAGCCGGCGTCCCGGAAAACGATTCCGAAGCCCAACCTTTCAT
AGAAGGCGGCGGTGGAATCGAAATCTCGTGATGGCAGGTTGGGCGTCGCTTGGTCGGTCATTTCGAACCC
CAGAGTCCCGCTCAGAAGAACTCGTCAAGAAGGCGATAGAAGGCGATGCGCTGCGAATCGGGAGCGGCGA
TACCGTAAAGCACGAGGAAGCGGTCAGCCCATTCGCCGCCAAGCTCTTCAGCAATATCACGGGTAGCCAA
CGCTATGTCCTGATAGCGGTCCGCCACACCCAGCCGGCCACAGTCGATGAATCCAGAAAAGCGGCCATTT
TCCACCATGATATTCGGCAAGCAGGCATCGCCATAGGTCACGACGAGATCCTCGCCGTCGGGCATGCTCG
CCTTGAGCCTGGCGAACAGTTCGGCTGGCGCGAGCCCCTGATGCTCTTCGTCCAGATCATCCTGATCGAC
AAGACCGGCTTCCATCCGAGTACGTGCTCGCTCGATGCGATGTTTCGCTTGGTGGTCGAATGGGCAGGTA
GCCGGATCAAGCGTATGCAGCCGCCGCATTGCATCAGCCATGATGGATACTTTCTCGGCAGGAGCAAGGT
GAGATGACAGGAGATCCTGCCCCGGCACTTCGCCCAATAGCAGCCAGTCCCTTCCCGCTTCAGTGACAAC
GTCGAGCACAGCTGCGCAAGGAACGCCCGTCGTGGCCAGCCACGATAGCCGCGCTGCCTCGTCTTGCAGT
TCATTCAGGGCACCGGACAGGTCGGTCTTGACAAAAAGAACCGGGCGCCCCTGCGCTGACAGCCGGAACA
CGGCGGCATCAGAGCAGCCGATTGTCTGTTGTGCCCAGTCATAGCCGAATAGCCTCTCCACCCAAGCGGC
CGGAGAACCTGCGTGCAATCCATCTTGTTCAATCATGCGAAACGATCCTCATCCTGTCTCTTGATCGATC
TTTGCAAAAGCCTAGGCCTCCAAAAAAGCCTCCTCACTACTTCTGGAATAGCTCAGAGGCCGGGCCTCGG
CCTCTGCATAAATAAAAAAAATTAGTCAGCCATGGGGCGGAGAATGGGCGGAACTGGGCGGAGTTAGGGG
CGGAATGGGCGGAGTTAGGGGCGGGACTATGGTTGCTGACTAATTGAGATGCATGCTTTGCATACTTCTG
CCTGCTGGGGAGCCTGGGGACTTTCCACACCTGGTTGCTGACTAATTGAGATGCATGCTTTGCATACTTC
TGCCTGCTGGGGAGCCTGGGGACTTTCCACACCCTAACTGACACACATTCCACAGCTGGTTCTTTCCGCC
TCAGGACTCTTCCTTTTTCAATAAATCAATCTAAAGTATATATGAGTAAACTTGGTCTGACAGTTACCAA
TGCTTAATCAGTGAGGCACCTATCTCAGCGATCTGTCTATTTCGTTCATCCATAGTTGCCTGACTCCCCG
TCGTGTAGATAACTACGATACGGGAGGGCTTACCATCTGGCCCCAGTGCTGCAATGATACCGCGAGACCC
ACGCTCACCGGCTCCAGATTTATCAGCAATAAACCAGCCAGCCGGAAGGGCCGAGCGCAGAAGTGGTCCT
GCAACTTTATCCGCCTCCATCCAGTCTATTAATTGTTGCCGGGAAGCTAGAGTAAGTAGTTCGCCAGTTA
ATAGTTTGCGCAACGTTGTTGCCATTGCTACAGGCATCGTGGTGTCACGCTCGTCGTTTGGTATGGCTTC
ATTCAGCTCCGGTTCCCAACGATCAAGGCGAGTTACATGATCCCCCATGTTGTGCAAAAAAGCGGTTAGC
TCCTTCGGTCCTCCGATCGTTGTCAGAAGTAAGTTGGCCGCAGTGTTATCACTCATGGTTATGGCAGCAC
TGCATAATTCTCTTACTGTCATGCCATCCGTAAGATGCTTTTCTGTGACTGGTGAGTACTCAACCAAGTC
ATTCTGAGAATAGTGTATGCGGCGACCGAGTTGCTCTTGCCCGGCGTCAATACGGGATAATACCGCGCCA
CATAGCAGAACTTTAAAAGTGCTCATCATTGGAAAACGTTCTTCGGGGCGAAAACTCTCAAGGATCTTAC
CGCTGTTGAGATCCAGTTCGATGTAACCCACTCGTGCACCCAACTGATCTTCAGCATCTTTTACTTTCAC
CAGCGTTTCTGGGTGAGCAAAAACAGGAAGGCAAAATGCCGCAAAAAAGGGAATAAGGGCGACACGGAAA
TGTTGAATACTCATACTCTTCCTTTTTCAATATTATTGAAGCATTTATCAGGGTTATTGTCTCATGAGCG
GATACATATTTGAATGTATTTAGAAAAATAAACAAATAGGGGTTCCGCGCACATTTCCCCGAAAAGTGCC
ACCTG
[124 nt withheld, positions 8266-8389]
C
[91 nt withheld, positions 8391-8481]
A
[49 nt withheld, positions 8483-8531]
CCTTTGACGTTGGAGTCCACGTTCTTT
[37 nt withheld, positions 8559-8595]
ACCCTATCTCGGTCTATTCTTTTGATTTATAAGGGATTTTGCCGATTTCGGCCTATTGGTTAAAAAATGA
GCTGATTTAACAAAAATTTAACGCGAATTTTAACAAAATATTAACGCTTACAATTTAC
