>Addgene plasmid #208675 | pDisplay-GRAB_NPY1.0 | depositor partial sequence | sequence record 406517 | GRAB_NPY1.0
ATGGAGACAGACACACTCCTGCTATGGGTACTGCTGCTCTGGGTTCCAGGTTCCACTGGTGACACAAGTT
TGTACAAAAAAGTTGGCACCACCGGTAATTCAACATTATTTTCCCAGGTTGAAAATCATTCAGTCCACTC
TAATTTCTCAGAGAAGAATGCCCAGCTTCTGGCTTTTGAAAATGATGATTGTCATCTGCCCTTGGCCATG
ATATTTACCTTAGCTCTTGCTTATGGAGCTGTGATCATTCTTGGTGTCTCTGGAAACCTGGCCTTGATCA
TAATCATCTTGAAACAAAAGGAGATGAGAAATGTTACCAACATCCTGATTGTGAACCTTTCCTTCTCAGA
CTTGCTTGTTGCCATCACGTGTCTCCCCTTTACATTTGTCTACACATTAATGGACCACTGGGTCTTCGGT
GAGGCGATGTGTAAGTTGAATCCTTTTGTGCAATGTGTTTCAATCACTGTGTCCATTTTCTCTCTGGTTC
TCATTGCTGTGGAACGACATCAGCTGATAATCAACCCTCGAGGGTGGAGACCAAATAATAGACATGCTTA
TGTAGGTATTGCTGTGATTTGGGTCCTTGCTGTGGCTTCTTCTTTGCCTTTCCTGATCTACCAAGTAATG
ACTGATGAGCCGTTCCAAAATGTAACACTTGATGCGTACAAAGACAAATACGTGTGCTTTGATCAATTTC
CATCGGACTCTCATAGGTTGTCTTATACCACTCTCCTCTTGGTGCTGCAGTATTTTGGTCCACTTTGTTT
TATATTTATTTGCTACTTCAAGATATATATACGCCTAAAAAGGAGAAACAACATGATGCCACCCAGCCGC
CGGGGTCCGGACGCCGTCGCCGCGCCGCCGGGGGGCACCGAGCGCAGGCCCAACGGTCTGGGCCCCGAGC
GCAGCGCGGGCCCGGGGGGCGCAGAGGCCGAACCGCTGCCCACCCAGCTCAACGGCGCCCCTGGCGAGCC
CGCGCCGGCCGGGCCGCGCGACACCGACGCGCTGGACCTGGAGGAGGGAGGAAACGTCTATATCAAGGCC
GACAAGCAGAAGAACGGCATCAAGGCGAACTTCCACATCCGCCACAACATCGAGGACGGCGGCGTGCAGC
TCGCCTACCACTACCAGCAGAACACCCCCATCGGCGACGGCCCCGTGCTGCTGCCCGACAACCACTACCT
GAGCGTGCAGTCCAAACTTTCGAAAGACCCCAACGAGAAGCGCGATCACATGGTCCTGCTGGAGTTCGTG
ACCGCCGCCGGGATCACTCTCGGCATGGACGAGCTGTACAAGGGCGGTACCGGAGGGAGCATGGTGAGAA
AGGGCGAGGAGCTGTTCACCGGGGTGGTGCCCATCCTGGTCGAGCTGGACGGCGACGTAAACGGCCACAA
GTTCAGCGTGTCCGGCGAGGGTGAGGGCGATGCCACCGAGGGCAAGCTGACCCTGAAGTTCATCTGCACC
ACCGGCAAGCTGCCCGTGCCCTGGCCCACCCTCGTGACCACCCTGACCTACGGCGTGCAGTGCTTCAGCC
GCTACCCCGACCACATGAAGCAGCACGACTTCTTCAAGTCCGCCATGCCCGAAGGCTACATCCAGGAGCG
CACCATCTTCTTCAAGGACGACGGCAACTACAAGACCCGCGCCGAGGTGAAGTTCGAGGGCGACACCCTG
GTGAACCGCATCGAGCTGAAGGGCATCGACTTCAAGGAGGACGGCAACATCCTGGGGCACAAGCTGGAGT
ACAACACCGGAGCAGCAGCACGCTGGCGCGGGCGGCAGAACGAAACCAAAAGAATCAATATCATGCTGCT
CTCCATTGTGGTAGCATTTGCAGTCTGCTGGCTCCCTCTTACCATCTTTAACACTGTGTTTGATTGGAAT
CATCAGATCATTGCTACCTGCAACCACAATCTGTTATTCCTGCTCTGCCACCTCACAGCAATGATGTCCA
CTTGTGTCAACCCCATATTTTATGGGTTCCTGAACAAAAACTTCCAGAGAGACTTGCAGTTCTTCTTCAA
CTTTTGTGATTTCCGGTCTCGGGATGATGATTATGAAACAATAGCCATGTCCACGATGCACACAGATGTT
TCCAAAACTTCTTTGAAGCAAGCAAGCCCAGTCGCATTTAAAAAAATCAACAACAATGATGATAATGAAA
AAATCTAA
