>Addgene plasmid #208675 | pDisplay-GRAB_NPY1.0 | depositor partial sequence | sequence record 406518 | mCherry-CAAX
ATGGTGAGCAAGGGCGAGGAGGATAACATGGCCATCATCAAGGAGTTCATGCGCTTCAAGGTGCACATGG
AGGGCTCCGTGAACGGCCACGAGTTCGAGATCGAGGGCGAGGGCGAGGGCCGCCCCTACGAGGGCACCCA
GACCGCCAAGCTGAAGGTGACCAAGGGTGGCCCCCTGCCCTTCGCCTGGGACATCCTGTCCCCTCAGTTC
ATGTACGGCTCCAAGGCCTACGTGAAGCACCCCGCCGACATCCCCGACTACTTGAAGCTGTCCTTCCCCG
AGGGCTTCAAGTGGGAGCGCGTGATGAACTTCGAGGACGGCGGCGTGGTGACCGTGACCCAGGACTCCTC
CCTGCAGGACGGCGAGTTCATCTACAAGGTGAAGCTGCGCGGCACCAACTTCCCCTCCGACGGCCCCGTA
ATGCAGAAGAAGACCATGGGCTGGGAGGCCTCCTCCGAGCGGATGTACCCCGAGGACGGCGCCCTGAAGG
GCGAGATCAAGCAGAGGCTGAAGCTGAAGGACGGCGGCCACTACGACGCTGAGGTCAAGACCACCTACAA
GGCCAAGAAGCCCGTGCAGCTGCCCGGCGCCTACAACGTCAACATCAAGTTGGACATCACCTCCCACAAC
GAGGACTACACCATCGTGGAACAGTACGAACGCGCCGAGGGCCGCCACTCCACCGGCGGCATGGACGAGC
TGTACAAGGATGGTAAAAAGAAGAAAAAGAAGTCAAAGACAAAGTGTGTAATTATGTAA
